Addgene plasmid #43483: III-AAGA
Depositing lab: Chad Cowan & Kiran Musunuru. Depositing organization: Harvard University. Publication: A TALEN Genome-Editing System for Generating Human Stem Cell-Based Disease Models. Ding Q, Lee YK, Schaefer EA, Peters DT, Veres A, Kim K, Kuperwasser N, Motola DL, Meissner TB, Hendriks WT, Trevisan M, Gupta RM, Moisan A, Banks E, Friesen M, Schinzel RT, Xia F, Tang A, Xia Y, Figueroa E, Wann A, Ahfeldt T, Daheron L, Zhang F, Rubin LL, Peng LF, Chung RT, Musunuru K, Cowan CA. Cell Stem Cell. 2012 Dec 12. pii: S1934-5909(12)00645-5. doi: 10.1016/j.stem.2012.11.011. PubMed 23246482.
Backbone
  Vector backbone: pCRII-TOPO
  Backbone manufacturer: Invitrogen
  Backbone size w/o insert (bp): 3973
  Vector type: Bacterial Cloning
Growth in bacteria
  Bacterial resistance: Ampicillin and Kanamycin, 100 & 50 μg/mL
  Growth temperature: 37°C
  Growth strain: Top10
  Copy number: High Copy
Gene/Insert
  Gene/Insert name: III-AAGA
  Species: Synthetic
  Insert size (bp): 426
  Cloning method: TOPO Cloning
  Sequencing primers: 5′ T7; 3′ M13-rev
Terms and licenses: Academic/Nonprofit Terms; Industry Terms: Not Available to Industry
How to cite: III-AAGA was a gift from Chad Cowan & Kiran Musunuru (Addgene plasmid # 43483 ; http://n2t.net/addgene:43483 ; RRID:Addgene_43483)
