[The description below was written by a language model from this plasmid's Addgene catalogue record.]
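Description:
III-AAGA is a bacterial cloning plasmid built on the commercial pCRII-TOPO backbone (about 4 kb without insert), carrying a 426 bp synthetic insert introduced by TOPO cloning. It is a high-copy plasmid propagated in E. coli and is selected with both ampicillin and kanamycin, consistent with the two resistance markers this backbone carries. The insert sits between the standard T7 and M13 reverse priming sites, which are listed for sequence verification from either side. The plasmid has no stated function beyond storage and amplification of the insert in bacteria; no expression promoter, tag or reporter is recorded for the payload.

The record does not spell out what the insert encodes, but it comes from a collection deposited in connection with a TALEN genome-editing system developed for generating human stem cell-based disease models. The name and the insert size are consistent with a pre-assembled block of four TALE repeat units: the letters AAGA would correspond to the four target DNA bases recognised, and the prefix "III" would indicate the position that this block occupies in the ordered assembly of a full repeat array. This reading is an inference from the naming convention and the associated publication, not something stated in the catalogue fields. On that interpretation, the plasmid would serve as one member of a library of modular building blocks, from which the appropriate multimers are chosen and joined into a TALEN backbone to create a nuclease with a custom DNA-binding specificity. No feature table was provided, so the details of flanking assembly sites cannot be described.
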