>Addgene plasmid #43483 | III-AAGA | depositor partial sequence | sequence record 58748 | III-AAGA sequence 426 bps
CGTCTCGGCTCACCCCAGAGCAGGTCGTGGCAATCGCCTCCAACATTGGCGGGAAACAGGCACTCGAGAC
TGTCCAGCGCCTGCTTCCCGTGCTGTGCCAAGCGCACGGACTCACCCCAGAGCAGGTCGTGGCAATCGCC
TCCAACATTGGCGGGAAACAGGCACTCGAGACTGTCCAGCGCCTGCTTCCCGTGCTGTGCCAAGCGCACG
GCCTCACCCCAGAGCAGGTCGTGGCAATCGCGAGCAATAACGGCGGAAAACAGGCTTTGGAAACGGTGCA
GAGGCTCCTTCCAGTGCTGTGCCAAGCGCACGGATTAACCCCAGAGCAGGTCGTGGCAATCGCCTCCAAC
ATTGGCGGGAAACAGGCACTCGAGACTGTCCAGCGCCTGCTTCCCGTGCTGTGCCAAGCGCACGGACTCA
GAGACG
