>Addgene plasmid #43483 | III-AAGA | addgene partial sequence | sequence record 61543 | M13-F20 5'-TGTAAAACGACGGCCAGT-3'
TAATATTGGGCGAATTGGGCCCTCTAGATGCATGCTCGAGCGGCCGCCAGTGTGATGGATATCTGCAGAA
TTCGCCCTTGCCGTCCTAGCGCGTCTCGGCTCACCCCAGAGCAGGTCGTGGCAATCGCCTCCAACATTGG
CGGGAAACAGGCACTCGAGACTGTCCAGCGCCTGCTTCCCGTGCTGTGCCAAGCGCACGGACTCACCCCA
GAGCAGGTCGTGGCAATCGCCTCCAACATTGGCGGGAAACAGGCACTCGAGACTGTCCAGCGCCTGCTTC
CCGTGCTGTGCCAAGCGCACGGCCTCACCCCAGAGCAGGTCGTGGCAATCGCGAGCAATAACGGCGGAAA
ACAGGCTTTGGAAACGGTGCAGAGGCTCCTTCCAGTGCTGTGCCAAGCGCACGGATTAACCCCAGAGCAG
GTCGTGGCAATCGCCTCCAACATTGGCGGGAAACAGGCACTCGAGACTGTCCAGCGCCTGCTTCCCGTGC
TGTGCCAAGCGCACGGACTCAGAGACGTGGGCACAGGAAAGAAGGGCGAATTCCAGCACACTGGCGGCCG
TTACTAGTGGATCCGAGCTCGGTACCAAGCTTGATGCATAGCTTGAGTATTCTATAGTGTCACCTAAATA
GCTTGGCGTAATCATGGTCATAGCTGTTTCCTGTGTGAAATTGTTATCCGCTCACAATTCCACACAACAT
ACGAGCCGGAAGCATAAAGTGTAAAGCCTGGGGTGCCTAATGAGTGAGCTAACTCACATTAATTGCGTTG
CGCTCACTGCCCGCTTTCCAGTCGGGAAACCTGTCGTGCCAGCTGCATTAATGAATCGGCCAACGCGCGG
GGAGAGGCGGTTTGCGTATTGGGCGCTCTTCCGCTTCCTCGCTCACTGACTCGCTGCGCTCGGTCGTTCG
GCTGCGCGACGTTACTATCAG
